>Addgene plasmid #12045 | pAG226 SFRS12 3'UTR mut | addgene partial sequence | sequence record 18638 | 12045 with EBV-rev
GTCTGCTCGAGCGGCCGCTCTAGAACAACTAGTGCTTCATTACTTGCAACAAGGGCAACTCTTTCCATTC
CCCACTAAATACTAAAGTTTCAATCTTATTAACATTAAAAGAAAACTCAAGTTGAAACCAAGTAACTAAC
ATGCTATTCAGCTTTTTAGATCTAAAAAAGTAACTCTTCCCATGAGGTAACCGAACTGAGTAATCTGATT
GTATTAGATTGCATTAAAATAATTATACTTAACTTTTAATACACTAATTAAAAGGTATTACTTTTTTGGA
AATACAACAATAATGAGTTCAGAAACCACAAGTTATAGTACTGGGGAAAAACATTAGCAGTGCTGTCACT
TTACTATTTGCATACTTTCTGTAAAAAGTGAGCCTAAGAATGATGGATGACCTGTATCTTAAACTCAAGT
AAACGTATCCTTAAACATAAAACCAATAACCTCCCATATACTCCTAAGTCCTTAAGTACAATTTCTGCAC
ATCATTTATGAAAAGATGATTGAGAGGTAATAAGGCCATCCAATGTAGACAACTAAAGGGTTTTCTTCAA
TTTAAGGAAAATAAGAACATGTTTCATTTTCAATTATCACAGTATAAAACTGATGGTCCCAAAGCTGCAT
GACTCNNNTGTCATTCTTTGAAAACAGGACTTCCTTCTCATTTTAGGTGAAATCAGTAAGAAGCTCTTCT
GACATATCACTTACACACTTCTCTATGGGTATGCATG
