[The description below was written by a language model from this plasmid's Addgene catalogue record.]
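Description:
pAG226 SFRS12 3'UTR mut is a mammalian expression luciferase reporter built on pIS2, a roughly 3.7 kb backbone derived from the commercial Renilla luciferase vector pRL-SV40. It is propagated in E. coli as a high-copy plasmid under ampicillin selection. The record does not list the promoter or other regulatory elements. The pRL-SV40 parent is generally known to drive Renilla luciferase from SV40 early enhancer/promoter sequences, but no feature table is provided to confirm the arrangement in this derivative.

The insert is an approximately 960 bp fragment of the 3' untranslated region of human SFRS12 (now designated SREK1, a serine/arginine-rich splicing regulatory protein). It was cloned between SacI and SpeI sites, both of which are retained. According to the depositor's comments, the UTR sits in a Renilla luciferase reporter plasmid, so the reporter transcript should carry the SFRS12 UTR and be subject to any post-transcriptional regulation that the UTR confers. In this version the microRNA recognition sites, that is, the seed matches, have been mutated. The record does not specify which microRNA or how many sites are affected.

A construct of this kind serves as the negative-control partner to a matching wild-type UTR reporter. Comparing luciferase output from the intact and seed-mutant UTRs in transfected mammalian cells shows how much repression depends on direct microRNA pairing to those sites. This use fits the associated study on the impact of mammalian microRNAs on mRNA repression and evolution.
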