Addgene plasmid #12045: pAG226 SFRS12 3'UTR mut
Depositing lab: David Bartel. Depositing organization: Whitehead Institute for Biomedical Research. Publication: The widespread impact of mammalian MicroRNAs on mRNA repression and evolution. Farh KK, Grimson A, Jan C, Lewis BP, Johnston WK, Lim LP, Burge CB, Bartel DP. Science. 2005 Dec 16. 310(5755):1817-21. 10.1126/science.1121158 PubMed 16308420.
Backbone
  Vector backbone: pIS2
  Backbone manufacturer: pIS2 derived from pRL-SV40 (Promega)
  Backbone size w/o insert (bp): 3700
  Vector type: Mammalian Expression, Luciferase
Growth in bacteria
  Bacterial resistance: Ampicillin, 100 μg/mL
  Growth temperature: 37°C
  Growth strain: DH5alpha
  Copy number: High Copy
Gene/Insert
  Gene/Insert name: SFRS12 3'UTR mut (alt name: SFRS12)
  Species: H. sapiens (human)
  Insert size (bp): 960
  Mutation: Mutations in microRNA recognition sites (seed matches).
  GenBank ID: NM_139168
  Entrez Gene: SREK1 (a.k.a. SFRS12, SRrp508, SRrp86)
  Cloning method: Restriction Enzyme; 5′ cloning site SacI (not destroyed); 3′ cloning site SpeI (not destroyed)
  Sequencing primers: 5′ EBV rev primer (GTGGTTTGTCCAAACTCATC)
Terms and licenses: Academic/Nonprofit Terms; Industry Terms: Not Available to Industry
Depositor comments: SFRS12 3'UTR mutant in renilla luciferase reporter plasmid.
How to cite: pAG226 SFRS12 3'UTR mut was a gift from David Bartel (Addgene plasmid # 12045 ; http://n2t.net/addgene:12045 ; RRID:Addgene_12045)
